>Addgene plasmid #42339 | FTHFDB | depositor partial sequence | sequence record 57172 | FTHFDB sequence 1018 bps
CATATGCACCATCATCATCATCATTCTTCTGGTGTAGATCTGGGTACCGAGAACCTGTACTTCCAATCCA
TGAAGATTGCAGTGATTGGACAGAGCCTGTTTGGCCAGGAAGTTTACTGCCACCTGAGGAAGGAGGGCCA
CGAAGTGGTGGGTGTGTTCACTGTTCCAGACAAGGATGGAAAGGCCGACCCCCTGGGTCTGGAAGCTGAG
AAGGATGGAGTGCCGGTATTCAAGTACTCCCGGTGGCGTGCAAAAGGACAGGCTTTGCCTGATGTGGTGG
CAAAATACCAGGCTTTGGGGGCCGAGCTCAACGTCCTGCCCTTCTGCAGCCAATTCATCCCCATGGAGAT
AATCAGTGCCCCCCGGCATGGCTCCATCATCTATCACCCGTCACTGCTCCCTAGGCACCGAGGGGCCTCG
GCCATCAACTGGACCCTCATTCACGGAGATAAGAAAGGGGGGTTTTCCATCTTCTGGGCGGATGATGGTC
TGGACACCGGAGACCTGCTGCTGCAGAAGGAGTGTGAGGTGCTCCCGGACGACACCGTGAGCACGCTGTA
CAACCGCTTCCTCTTCCCTGAAGGCATCAAAGGGATGGTGCAGGCCGTGAGGCTGATCGCTGAGGGCAAA
GCCCCCAGACTCCCTCAGCCTGAGGAAGGAGCCACCTATGAGGGGATTCAGAAGAAGGAGACAGCCAAGA
TCAACTGGGACCAGCCGGCAGAGGCCATTCACAACTGGATCCGCGGGAACGACAAGGTGCCGGGAGCCTG
GACAGAGGCCTGTGAACAGAAACTGACATTTTTCAACTCAACGCTGAACACTTCAGGCCTGGTGCCCGAG
GGAGACGCTTTGCCCATCCCAGGAGCCCATCGGCCAGGGGTGGTCACCAAAGCAGGACTCATCCTCTTTG
GGAATGATGACAAAATGCTGCTGGTGAAGAATATTCAGCTGGAGGATGGCAAAATGATCCTGGCCTCGAA
CTTCTTTAAGTAACAGTAAAGGTGGATACGGATCCGAA
