>Addgene plasmid #42339 | FTHFDB | addgene partial sequence | sequence record 59279 | T7 5'-TAATACGACTCACTATAGGG-3'
TCTAGAATAATTTTGTTTAACTTTAAGAAGGAGATATACATATGCACCATCATCATCATCATTCTTCTGG
TGTAGATCTGGGTACCGAGAACCTGTACTTCCAATCCATGAAGATTGCAGTGATTGGACAGAGCCTGTTT
GGCCAGGAAGTTTACTGCCACCTGAGGAAGGAGGGCCACGAAGTGGTGGGTGTGTTCACTGTTCCAGACA
AGGATGGAAAGGCCGACCCCCTGGGTCTGGAAGCTGAGAAGGATGGAGTGCCGGTATTCAAGTACTCCCG
GTGGCGTGCAAAAGGACAGGCTTTGCCTGATGTGGTGGCAAAATACCAGGCTTTGGGGGCCGAGCTCAAC
GTCCTGCCCTTCTGCAGCCAATTCATCCCCATGGAGATAATCAGTGCCCCCCGGCATGGCTCCATCATCT
ATCACCCGTCACTGCTCCCTAGGCACCGAGGGGCCTCGGCCATCAACTGGACCCTCATTCACGGAGATAA
GAAAGGGGGGTTTTCCATCTTCTGGGCGGATGATGGTCTGGACACCGGAGACCTGCTGCTGCAGAAGGAG
TGTGAGGTGCTCCCGGACGACACCGTGAGCACGCTGTACAACCGCTTCCTCTTCCCTGAAGGCATCAAAG
GGATGGTGCAGGCCGTGAGGCTGATCGCTGAGGGCAAAGCCCCCAGACTCCCTCAGCCTGAGGAAGGAGC
CACCTATGAGGGGATTCAGAAGAAGGAGACAGCCAAGATCAACTGGGACCAGCCGGCAGAGGCCATTCAC
AACTGGATCCGCGGGAACGACAAGGTGCCGGGAGCCTGGACAGAGGCCTGTGAACAGAAACTGACATTTT
TCAACTCAACGCTGAACACTTCAGGCCTGGTGCCCGAGGGAGACGCTTTGCCCATCCCA
