[The description below was written by a language model from this plasmid's Addgene catalogue record.]
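Description:
FTHFDB is a bacterial expression plasmid built on the pNIC28-Bsa4 backbone from the Structural Genomics Consortium, designed to produce a fragment of human ALDH1L1 (10-formyltetrahydrofolate dehydrogenase, also called FDH or FTHFD) in E. coli for structure determination. It is a high-copy plasmid selected with kanamycin. The record does not list the origin of replication or the promoter explicitly, although the use of T7 and T7-terminator sequencing primers and the recommendation of a DE3-type expression host indicate a T7 promoter-driven cassette, in which transcription depends on T7 RNA polymerase supplied by the host strain.

The insert is about 1 kb of human ALDH1L1 sequence introduced by ligation-independent cloning. The record warns that it may not be the full open reading frame, which is typical of domain constructs trimmed to aid crystallisation. Which residues are included is not stated, and the mutation field only defers to the depositor comments, which give no specific changes. The protein is expressed with an N-terminal hexahistidine tag followed by a TEV protease site, allowing capture by immobilised metal affinity chromatography and subsequent removal of the tag by TEV cleavage. Two Protein Data Bank entries are associated with the construct, consistent with its use in producing protein for solved structures. The depositor recommends a BL21(DE3) derivative carrying a rare-codon tRNA plasmid for expression, which helps translation of human coding sequences in bacteria. The plasmid is available to academic and nonprofit users but not to industry.
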