Addgene plasmid #42339: FTHFDB
Purpose: Bacterial expression for structure determination; may not be full ORF
Depositing lab: Nicola Burgess-Brown. Depositing organization: University of Oxford.
Backbone
  Vector backbone: pNIC28-Bsa4
  Backbone manufacturer: SGC
  Vector type: Bacterial Expression
Growth in bacteria
  Bacterial resistance: Kanamycin, 50 μg/mL
  Growth temperature: 37°C
  Growth strain: Mach1 ;
  Copy number: High Copy
Gene/Insert
  Gene/Insert name: FTHFDB (alt names: ALDH1L1; gi|21614515; PDB:2BW0/2CFI)
  Species: H. sapiens (human)
  Insert size (bp): 1018
  Mutation: See Comments
  GenBank ID: ALDH1L1 gi|21614515
  Entrez Gene: ALDH1L1 (a.k.a. 10-FTHFDH, 10-fTHF, FDH, FTHFD)
  Tag / fusion protein: His6-TEV (N terminal on insert)
  Cloning method: Ligation Independent Cloning
  Sequencing primers: 5′ T7; 3′ T7-term
Terms and licenses: Academic/Nonprofit Terms; Industry Terms: Not Available to Industry
Depositor comments: http://www.thesgc.org/structures/2BW0/ Use BL21(DE3)-R3-pRARE2 strain for expression.
How to cite: FTHFDB was a gift from Nicola Burgess-Brown (Addgene plasmid # 42339 ; http://n2t.net/addgene:42339 ; RRID:Addgene_42339)
